>Addgene plasmid #53057 | pSP64-hERG1a D540K | depositor full sequence | sequence record 82526 | pSP64-hERG1a D540K sequence 6496 bps
GAATACAAGCTTCTCAGGATGCCGGTGCGGAGGGGCCACGTCGCGCCGCAGAACACCTTCCTGGACACCA
TCATCCGCAAGTTTGAGGGCCAGAGCCGTAAGTTCATCATCGCCAACGCTCGGGTGGAGAACTGCGCCGT
CATCTACTGCAACGACGGCTTCTGCGAGCTGTGCGGCTACTCGCGGGCCGAGGTGATGCAGCGACCCTGC
ACCTGCGACTTCCTGCACGGGCCGCGCACGCAGCGCCGCGCTGCCGCGCAGATCGCGCAGGCACTGCTGG
GCGCCGAGGAGCGCAAAGTGGAAATCGCCTTCTACCGGAAAGATGGGAGCTGCTTCCTATGTCTGGTGGA
TGTGGTGCCCGTGAAGAACGAGGATGGGGCTGTCATCATGTTCATCCTCAATTTCGAGGTGGTGATGGAG
AAGGACATGGTGGGGTCCCCGGCTCATGACACCAACCACCGGGGCCCCCCCACCAGCTGGCTGGCCCCAG
GCCGCGCCAAGACCTTCCGCCTGAAGCTGCCCGCGCTGCTGGCGCTGACGGCCCGGGAGTCGTCGGTGCG
GTCGGGCGGCGCGGGCGGCGCGGGCGCCCCGGGGGCCGTGGTGGTGGACGTGGACCTGACGCCCGCGGCA
CCCAGCAGCGAGTCGCTGGCCCTGGACGAAGTGACAGCCATGGACAACCACGTGGCAGGGCTCGGGCCCG
CGGAGGAGCGGCGTGCGCTGGTGGGTCCCGGCTCTCCGCCCCGCAGCGCGCCCGGCCAGCTCCCATCGCC
CCGGGCGCACAGCCTCAACCCCGACGCCTCGGGCTCCAGCTGCAGCCTGGCCCGGACGCGCTCCCGAGAA
AGCTGCGCCAGCGTGCGCCGCGCCTCGTCGGCCGACGACATCGAGGCCATGCGCGCCGGGGTGCTGCCCC
CGCCACCGCGCCACGCCAGCACCGGGGCCATGCACCCACTGCGCAGCGGCTTGCTCAACTCCACCTCGGA
CTCCGACCTCGTGCGCTACCGCACCATTAGCAAGATTCCCCAAATCACCCTCAACTTTGTGGACCTCAAG
GGCGACCCCTTCTTGGCTTCGCCCACCAGTGACCGTGAGATCATAGCACCTAAGATAAAGGAGCGAACCC
ACAATGTCACTGAGAAGGTCACCCAGGTCCTGTCCCTGGGCGCCGACGTGCTGCCTGAGTACAAGCTGCA
GGCACCGCGCATCCACCGCTGGACCATCCTGCATTACAGCCCCTTCAAGGCCGTGTGGGACTGGCTCATC
CTGCTGCTGGTCATCTACACGGCTGTCTTCACACCCTACTCGGCTGCCTTCCTGCTGAAGGAGACGGAAG
AAGGCCCGCCTGCTACCGAGTGTGGCTACGCCTGCCAGCCGCTGGCTGTGGTGGACCTCATCGTGGACAT
CATGTTCATTGTGGACATCCTCATCAACTTCCGCACCACCTACGTCAATGCCAACGAGGAGGTGGTCAGC
CACCCCGGCCGCATCGCCGTCCACTACTTCAAGGGCTGGTTCCTCATCGACATGGTGGCCGCCATCCCCT
TCGACCTGCTCATCTTCGGCTCTGGCTCTGAGGAGCTGATCGGGCTGCTGAAGACTGCGCGGCTGCTGCG
GCTGGTGCGCGTGGCGCGGAAGCTGAAACGCTACTCAGAGTACGGCGCGGCCGTGCTGTTCTTGCTCATG
TGCACCTTTGCGCTCATCGCGCACTGGCTAGCCTGCATCTGGTACGCCATCGGCAACATGGAGCAGCCAC
ACATGGACTCACGCATCGGCTGGCTGCACAACCTGGGCGACCAGATAGGCAAACCCTACAACAGCAGCGG
CCTGGGCGGCCCCTCCATCAAGGACAAGTATGTGACGGCGCTCTACTTCACCTTCAGCAGCCTCACCAGT
GTGGGCTTCGGCAACGTCTCTCCCAACACCAACTCAGAGAAGATCTTCTCCATCTGCGTCATGCTCATTG
GCTCCCTCATGTATGCTAGCATCTTCGGCAACGTGTCGGCCATCATCCAGCGGCTGTACTCGGGCACAGC
CCGCTACCACACACAGATGCTGCGGGTGCGGGAGTTCATCCGCTTCCACCAGATCCCCAATCCCCTGCGC
CAGCGCCTCGAGGAGTACTTCCAGCACGCCTGGTCCTACACCAACGGCATCGACATGAACGCGGTGCTGA
AGGGCTTCCCTGAGTGCCTGCAGGCTGACATCTGCCTGCACCTGAACCGCTCACTGCTGCAGCACTGCAA
ACCCTTCCGAGGGGCCACCAAGGGCTGCCTTCGGGCCCTGGCCATGAAGTTCAAGACCACACATGCACCG
CCAGGGGACACACTGGTGCATGCTGGGGACCTGCTCACCGCCCTGTACTTCATCTCCCGGGGCTCCATCG
AGATCCTGCGGGGCGACGTCGTCGTGGCCATCCTGGGGAAGAATGACATCTTTGGGGAGCCTCTGAACCT
GTATGCAAGGCCTGGCAAGTCGAACGGGGATGTGCGGGCCCTCACCTACTGTGACCTACACAAGATCCAT
CGGGACGACCTGCTGGAGGTGCTGGACATGTACCCTGAGTTCTCCGACCACTTCTGGTCCAGCCTGGAGA
TCACCTTCAACCTGCGAGATACCAACATGATCCCGGGCTCCCCCGGCAGTACGGAGTTAGAGGGTGGCTT
CAGTCGGCAACGCAAGCGCAAGTTGTCCTTCCGCAGGCGCACGGACAAGGACACGGAGCAGCCAGGGGAG
GTGTCGGCCTTGGGGCCGGGCCGGGCGGGGGCAGGGCCGAGTAGCCGGGGCCGGCCGGGGGGGCCGTGGG
GGGAGAGCCCGTCCAGTGGCCCCTCCAGCCCTGAGAGCAGTGAGGATGAGGGCCCAGGCCGCAGCTCCAG
CCCCCTCCGCCTGGTGCCCTTCTCCAGCCCCAGGCCCCCCGGAGAGCCGCCGGGTGGGGAGCCCCTGATG
GAGGACTGCGAGAAGAGCAGCGACACTTGCAACCCCCTGTCAGGCGCCTTCTCAGGAGTGTCCAACATTT
TCAGCTTCTGGGGGGACAGTCGGGGCCGCCAGTACCAGGAGCTCCCTCGATGCCCCGCCCCCACCCCCAG
CCTCCTCAACATCCCCCTCTCCAGCCCGGGTCGGCGGCCCCGGGGCGACGTGGAGAGCAGGCTGGATGCC
CTCCAGCGCCAGCTCAACAGGCTGGAGACCCGGCTGAGTGCAGACATGGCCACTGTCCTGCAGCTGCTAC
AGAGGCAGATGACGCTGGTCCCGCCCGCCTACAGTGCTGTGACCACCCCGGGGCCTGGCCCCACTTCCAC
ATCCCCGCTGTTGCCCGTCAGCCCCCTCCCCACCCTCACCTTGGACTCGCTTTCTCAGGTTTCCCAGTTC
ATGGCGTGTGAGGAGCTGCCCCCGGGGGCCCCAGAGCTTCCCCAAGAAGGCCCCACACGACGCCTCTCCC
TACCGGGCCAGCTGGGGGCCCTCACCTCCCAGCCCCTGCACAGACACGGCTCGGACCCGGGCAGTTAGTG
GGGCTGCCCAGTGTGGACACGTGGCTCACCCGGATCCCCGGGCGAGCTCGAATTCGTAATCATGGTCATA
GCTGTTTCCTGTGTGAAATTGTTATCCGCTCACAATTCCACACAACATACGAGCCGGAAGCATAAAGTGT
AAAGCCTGGGGTGCCTAATGAGTGAGCTAACTCACATTAATTGCGTTGCGCTCACTGCCCGCTTTCCAGT
CGGGAAACCTGTCGTGCCAGCTGCATTAATGAATCGGCCAACGCGCGGGGAGAGGCGGTTTGCGTATTGG
GCGCTCTTCCGCTTCCTCGCTCACTGACTCGCTGCGCTCGGTCGTTCGGCTGCGGCGAGCGGTATCAGCT
CACTCAAAGGCGGTAATACGGTTATCCACAGAATCAGGGGATAACGCAGGAAAGAACATGTGAGCAAAAG
GCCAGCAAAAGGCCAGGAACCGTAAAAAGGCCGCGTTGCTGGCGTTTTTCCATAGGCTCCGCCCCCCTGA
CGAGCATCACAAAAATCGACGCTCAAGTCAGAGGTGGCGAAACCCGACAGGACTATAAAGATACCAGGCG
TTTCCCCCTGGAAGCTCCCTCGTGCGCTCTCCTGTTCCGACCCTGCCGCTTACCGGATACCTGTCCGCCT
TTCTCCCTTCGGGAAGCGTGGCGCTTTCTCATAGCTCACGCTGTAGGTATCTCAGTTCGGTGTAGGTCGT
TCGCTCCAAGCTGGGCTGTGTGCACGAACCCCCCGTTCAGCCCGACCGCTGCGCCTTATCCGGTAACTAT
CGTCTTGAGTCCAACCCGGTAAGACACGACTTATCGCCACTGGCAGCAGCCACTGGTAACAGGATTAGCA
GAGCGAGGTATGTAGGCGGTGCTACAGAGTTCTTGAAGTGGTGGCCTAACTACGGCTACACTAGAAGGAC
AGTATTTGGTATCTGCGCTCTGCTGAAGCCAGTTACCTTCGGAAAAAGAGTTGGTAGCTCTTGATCCGGC
AAACAAACCACCGCTGGTAGCGGTGGTTTTTTTGTTTGCAAGCAGCAGATTACGCGCAGAAAAAAAGGAT
CTCAAGAAGATCCTTTGATCTTTTCTACGGGGTCTGACGCTCAGTGGAACGAAAACTCACGTTAAGGGAT
TTTGGTCATGAGATTATCAAAAAGGATCTTCACCTAGATCCTTTTAAATTAAAAATGAAGTTTTAAATCA
ATCTAAAGTATATATGAGTAAACTTGGTCTGACAGTTACCAATGCTTAATCAGTGAGGCACCTATCTCAG
CGATCTGTCTATTTCGTTCATCCATAGTTGCCTGACTCCCCGTCGTGTAGATAACTACGATACGGGAGGG
CTTACCATCTGGCCCCAGTGCTGCAATGATACCGCGAGACCCACGCTCACCGGCTCCAGATTTATCAGCA
ATAAACCAGCCAGCCGGAAGGGCCGAGCGCAGAAGTGGTCCTGCAACTTTATCCGCCTCCATCCAGTCTA
TTAATTGTTGCCGGGAAGCTAGAGTAAGTAGTTCGCCAGTTAATAGTTTGCGCAACGTTGTTGCCATTGC
TACAGGCATCGTGGTGTCACGCTCGTCGTTTGGTATGGCTTCATTCAGCTCCGGTTCCCAACGATCAAGG
CGAGTTACATGATCCCCCATGTTGTGCAAAAAAGCGGTTAGCTCCTTCGGTCCTCCGATCGTTGTCAGAA
GTAAGTTGGCCGCAGTGTTATCACTCATGGTTATGGCAGCACTGCATAATTCTCTTACTGTCATGCCATC
CGTAAGATGCTTTTCTGTGACTGGTGAGTACTCAACCAAGTCATTCTGAGAATAGTGTATGCGGCGACCG
AGTTGCTCTTGCCCGGCGTCAATACGGGATAATACCGCGCCACATAGCAGAACTTTAAAAGTGCTCATCA
TTGGAAAACGTTCTTCGGGGCGAAAACTCTCAAGGATCTTACCGCTGTTGAGATCCAGTTCGATGTAACC
CACTCGTGCACCCAACTGATCTTCAGCATCTTTTACTTTCACCAGCGTTTCTGGGTGAGCAAAAACAGGA
AGGCAAAATGCCGCAAAAAAGGGAATAAGGGCGACACGGAAATGTTGAATACTCATACTCTTCCTTTTTC
AATATTATTGAAGCATTTATCAGGGTTATTGTCTCATGAGCGGATACATATTTGAATGTATTTAGAAAAA
TAAACAAATAGGGGTTCCGCGCACATTTCCCCGAAAAGTGCCACCTGACGTCTAAGAAACCATTATTATC
ATGACATTAACCTATAAAAATAGGCGTATCACGAGGCCCTTTCGTCTCGCGCGTTTCGGTGATGACGGTG
AAAACCTCTGACACATGCAGCTCCCGGAGACGGTCACAGCTTGTCTGTAAGCGGATGCCGGGAGCAGACA
AGCCCGTCAGGGCGCGTCAGCGGGTGTTGGCGGGTGTCGGGGCTGGCTTAACTATGCGGCATCAGAGCAG
ATTGTACTGAGAGTGCACCATATCGACGCTCTCCCTTATGCGACTCCTGCATTAGGAAGCAGCCCAGTAG
TAGGTTGAGGCCGTTGAGCACCGCCGCCGCAAGGAATGGTGCATGCAAGGAGATGGCGCCCAACAGTCCC
CCGGCCACGGGGCCTGCCACCATACCCACGCCGAAACAAGCGCTCATGAGCCCGAAGTGGCGAGCCCGAT
CTTCCCCATCGGTGATGTCGGCGATATAGGCGCCAGCAACCGCACCTGTGGCGCCGGTGATGCCGGCCAC
GATGCGTCCGGCGTAGAGGATCTGGCTAGCGATGACCCTGCTGATTGGTTCGCTGACCATTTCCGGGTGC
GGGACGGCGTTACCAGAAACTCAGAAGGTTCGTCCAACCAAACCGACTCTGACGGCAGTTTACGAGAGAG
ATGATAGGGTCTGCTTCAGTAAGCCAGATGCTACACAATTAGGCTTGTACATATTGTCGTTAGAACGCGG
CTACAATTAATACATAACCTTATGTATCATACACATACGATTTAGGTGACACTATA
Features (pLannotate 1.2.2; 12 found; start..end, strand, type, name):
     19..3495    +  CDS            KCNH2: KCNH2_HUMAN - Also known as ERG, ERG1, HERG. Experimental evidence at protein level: Swiss-Prot protein existence level 1. [Isoform B-USO]: Has no channel activity by itself, but modulates channel characteristics by forming heterotetramers with other isoforms which are retained intracellularly and undergo ubiquitin- dependent degradation. From Homo sapiens (Human).
   3589..3605    -  protein_bind   lac operator: The lac repressor binds to the lac operator to inhibit transcription in E. coli. This inhibition can be relieved by adding lactose or isopropyl-β-D-thiogalactopyranoside (IPTG). lac repressor encoded by lacI
   3613..3643    -  promoter       lac promoter: promoter for the E. coli lac operon
   3658..3679    -  protein_bind   CAP binding site: CAP binding activates transcription in the presence of cAMP. E. coli catabolite activator protein
   3692..3784    -  CDS            lacI (fragment): lac repressor; lacI; The lac repressor binds to the lac operator to inhibit transcription in E. coli. This inhibition can be relieved by adding lactose or isopropyl-β-D-thiogalactopyranoside (IPTG).
   3967..4555    -  rep_origin     ori: high-copy-number ColE1/pMB1/pBR322/pUC origin of replication
   4726..5586    -  CDS            AmpR: β-lactamase; bla; confers resistance to ampicillin, carbenicillin, and related antibiotics
   5587..5691    -  promoter       AmpR promoter: bla
   5786..5821    +  CDS            rop (fragment): Rop protein, which maintains plasmids at low copy number; rop
   5923..5973    +  misc_feature   bom (fragment): basis of mobility region from pBR322
   5973..6252    -  CDS            TcR (fragment): tetracycline efflux protein; tet; confers resistance to tetracycline
   6480..2       +  promoter       SP6 promoter (across the origin): promoter for bacteriophage SP6 RNA polymerase
