[The description below was written by a language model from this plasmid's Addgene catalogue record and pLannotate feature annotations shown in this document.]
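Description:
pSP64-hERG1a D540K is a Xenopus oocyte expression construct built on the Promega pSP64 in vitro transcription vector. It is about 6.5 kb in total, comprising a roughly 3.0 kb backbone and a 3.5 kb insert. In E. coli it is maintained at high copy through a ColE1/pUC-type origin and selected with ampicillin via the β-lactamase gene and its native promoter. The feature table also picks up backbone remnants: a lac promoter/operator/CAP site region with a lacI fragment downstream of the insert, and short fragments of rop, bom and the tetracycline resistance gene. These are vestigial cloning-vector sequences and are not expected to play a functional role in the construct.

The payload is the human KCNH2 coding sequence (hERG1a, Kv11.1), the pore-forming alpha subunit of the voltage-gated potassium channel linked to long QT syndrome type 2. It was cloned between HindIII and BamHI sites, both retained. The annotated open reading frame begins just downstream of a bacteriophage SP6 promoter that spans the plasmid origin. The vector carries no eukaryotic promoter, so the SP6 promoter serves to generate channel RNA in vitro with SP6 RNA polymerase, and that RNA is then introduced into oocytes for expression. The insert carries an aspartate-to-lysine substitution at residue 540, a charge reversal. The associated publication concerns S4-S5 linker mutations that alter hERG activation properties. The plasmid is therefore suited to electrophysiological studies of how this residue influences channel gating, typically in comparison with the wild-type channel.
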