Addgene plasmid #53057: pSP64-hERG1a D540K
Purpose: Expresses alpha subunit of D540K hERG1a K channel in Xenopus oocytes
Depositing lab: Michael Sanguinetti. Depositing organization: University of Utah. Publication: Mutations of the S4-S5 linker alter activation properties of HERG potassium channels expressed in Xenopus oocytes. Sanguinetti MC, Xu QP. J Physiol. 1999 Feb 1;514 ( Pt 3):667-75. PubMed 9882738.
Backbone
  Vector backbone: pSP64
  Backbone manufacturer: Promega
  Backbone size w/o insert (bp): 3017
  Total vector size (bp): 6497
  Vector type: Xenopus Oocyte Expression
Growth in bacteria
  Bacterial resistance: Ampicillin, 100 μg/mL
  Growth temperature: 37°C
  Growth strain: XL1 Blue
  Copy number: High Copy
Gene/Insert
  Gene/Insert name: Potassium voltage-gated channel subfamily H member 2 (alt name: ERG1, HERG, LQT2, HERG1, Kv11.1, KCNH2)
  Species: H. sapiens (human)
  Insert size (bp): 3480
  Mutation: changed Aspartate 540 to Lysine
  Entrez Gene: KCNH2 (a.k.a. ERG-1, ERG1, H-ERG, HERG, HERG1, Kv11.1, LQT2, SQT1)
  Promoter: SP6
  Cloning method: Restriction Enzyme; 5′ cloning site HindIII (not destroyed); 3′ cloning site BamHI (not destroyed)
  Sequencing primers: 5′ SP6
Terms and licenses: Academic/Nonprofit Terms; Industry Terms: Not Available to Industry
How to cite: pSP64-hERG1a D540K was a gift from Michael Sanguinetti (Addgene plasmid # 53057 ; http://n2t.net/addgene:53057 ; RRID:Addgene_53057)
