>Addgene plasmid #53057 | pSP64-hERG1a D540K | addgene partial sequence | sequence record 96293 | hERG1a-F1 5'-ccttcgacctgctcatcttc-3'
AGACTGCGCGGCTGCTGCGGCTGGTGCGCGTGGCGCGGAAGCTGAAACGCTACTCAGAGTACGGCGCGGC
CGTGCTGTTCTTGCTCATGTGCACCTTTGCGCTCATCGCGCACTGGCTAGCCTGCATCTGGTACGCCATC
GGCAACATGGAGCAGCCACACATGGACTCACGCATCGGCTGGCTGCACAACCTGGGCGACCAGATAGGCA
AACCCTACAACAGCAGCGGCCTGGGCGGCCCCTCCATCAAGGACAAGTATGTGACGGCGCTCTACTTCAC
CTTCAGCAGCCTCACCAGTGTGGGCTTCGGCAACGTCTCTCCCAACACCAACTCAGAGAAGATCTTCTCC
ATCTGCGTCATGCTCATTGGCTCCCTCATGTATGCTAGCATCTTCGGCAACGTGTCGGCCATCATCCAGC
GGCTGTACTCGGGCACAGCCCGCTACCACACACAGATGCTGCGGGTGCGGGAGTTCATCCGCTTCCACCA
GATCCCCAATCCCCTGCGCCAGCGCCTCGAGGAGTACTTCCAGCACGCCTGGTCCTACACCAACGGCATC
GACATGAACGCGGTGCTGAAGGGCTTCCCTGAGTGCCTGCAGGCTGACATCTGCCTGCACCTGAACCGCT
CACTGCTGCAGCACTGCAAACCCTTCCGAGGGGCCACCAAGGGCTGCCTTCGGGCCCTGGCCATGAAGTT
CAAGACCACACATGCACCGCCAGGGGACACACTGGTGCATGCTGGGGACCTGCTCACCGCCCTGTACTTC
ATCTCCCGGGGCTCCATCGAGATCCTGCGGGGCGACGTCGTCGTGGCCATCCTGGGGAAGAATGACATCT
TTGG
