>Addgene plasmid #53057 | pSP64-hERG1a D540K | addgene partial sequence | sequence record 97118 | pBRrevBam 5'-GGTGATGTCGGCGATATAGG-3'
GCCGGCCACGATGCGTCCGGCGTAGAGGATCTGGCTAGCGATGACCCTGCTGATTGGTTCGCTGACCATT
TCCGGGTGCGGGACGGCGTTACCAGAAACTCAGAAGGTTCGTCCAACCAAACCGACTCTGACGGCAGTTT
ACGAGAGAGATGATAGGGTCTGCTTCAGTAAGCCAGATGCTACACAATTAGGCTTGTACATATTGTCGTT
AGAACGCGGCTACAATTAATACATAACCTTATGTATCATACACATACGATTTAGGTGACACTATAGAATA
CAAGCTTCTCAGGATGCCGGTGCGGAGGGGCCACGTCGCGCCGCAGAACACCTTCCTGGACACCATCATC
CGCAAGTTTGAGGGCCAGAGCCGTAAGTTCATCATCGCCAACGCTCGGGTGGAGAACTGCGCCGTCATCT
ACTGCAACGACGGCTTCTGCGAGCTGTGCGGCTACTCGCGGGCCGAGGTGATGCAGCGACCCTGCACCTG
CGACTTCCTGCACGGGCCGCGCACGCAGCGCCGCGCTGCCGCGCAGATCGCGCAGGCACTGCTGGGCGCC
GAGGAGCGCAAAGTGGAAATCGCCTTCTACCGGAAAGATGGGAGCTGCTTCCTATGTCTGGTGGATGTGG
TGCCCGTGAAGAACGAGGATGGGGCTGTCATCATGTTCATCCTCAATTTCGAGGTGGTGATGGAGAAGGA
CATGGTGGGGTCCC
